>Addgene plasmid #192364 | T cell activation (library 1) Backbone | addgene full sequence | sequence record 375207 | Addgene NGS Result
CAAAAATTCAAAATTTTCGGGTTTATTACAGGGACAGCAGAGATCCACTTTGGCGCCGGCTCGAGGGGGC
CCGGGTGCAAAGATGGATAAAGTTTTAAACAGAGAGGAATCTTTGCAGCTAATGGACCTTCTAGGTCTTG
AAAGGAGTGGGAATTGGCTCCGGTGCCCGTCAGTGGGCAGAGCGCACATGGCCCACAGTCCCCGAGAAGT
TGGGGGGAGGGGTCGGCAATTGATCCGGTGCCTAGAGAAGGTGGCGCGGGGTAAACTGGGAAAGTGATGT
CGTGTACTGGCTCCGCCTTTTTCCCGAGGGTGGGGGAGAACCGTATATAAGTGCAGTAGTCGCCGTGAAC
GTTCTTTTTCGCAACGGGTTTGCCGCCAGAACACAGGTAAGTGCCGTGTGTGGTTCCCGCGGGCCTGGCC
TCTTTACGGGTTATGGCCCTTGCGTGCCTTGAATTACTTCCACCTGGCTGCAGTACGTGATTCTTGATCC
CGAGCTTCGGGTTGGAAGTGGGTGGGAGAGTTCGAGGCCTTGCGCTTAAGGAGCCCCTTCGCCTCGTGCT
TGAGTTGAGGCCTGGCCTGGGCGCTGGGGCCGCCGCGTGCGAATCTGGTGGCACCTTCGCGCCTGTCTCG
CTGCTTTCGATAAGTCTCTAGCCATTTAAAATTTTTGATGACCTGCTGCGACGCTTTTTTTCTGGCAAGA
TAGTCTTGTAAATGCGGGCCAAGATCTGCACACTGGTATTTCGGTTTTTGGGGCCGCGGGCGGCGACGGG
GCCCGTGCGTCCCAGCGCACATGTTCGGCGAGGCGGGGCCTGCGAGCGCGGCCACCGAGAATCGGACGGG
GGTAGTCTCAAGCTGGCCGGCCTGCTCTGGTGCCTGGCCTCGCGCCGCCGTGTATCGCCCCGCCCTGGGC
GGCAAGGCTGGCCCGGTCGGCACCAGTTGCGTGAGCGGAAAGATGGCCGCTTCCCGGCCCTGCTGCAGGG
AGCTCAAAATGGAGGACGCGGCGCTCGGGAGAGCGGGCGGGTGAGTCACCCACACAAAGGAAAAGGGCCT
TTCCGTCCTCAGCCGTCGCTTCATGTGACTCCACGGAGTACCGGGCGCCGTCCAGGCACCTCGATTAGTT
CTCGAGCTTTTGGAGTACGTCGTCTTTAGGTTGGGGGGAGGGGTTTTATGCGTTGGAGTTTCCCCACACT
GAGTGGGTGGAGACTGAAGTTAGGCCAGCTTGGCACTTGATGTAATTCTCCTTGGAATTTGCCCTTTTTG
AGTTTGGATCTTGGTTCATTCTCAAGCCTCAGACAGTGGTTCAAAGTTTTTTTCTTCCATTTCAGGTGTC
GTGACGTACGGCCACCATGACCGAGTACAAGCCCACGGTGCGCCTCGCCACCCGCGACGACGTCCCCAGG
GCCGTACGCACCCTCGCCGCCGCGTTCGCCGACTACCCCGCCACGCGCCACACCGTCGATCCGGACCGCC
ACATCGAGCGGGTCACCGAGCTGCAAGAACTCTTCCTCACGCGCGTCGGGCTCGACATCGGCAAGGTGTG
GGTCGCGGACGACGGCGCCGCCGTGGCGGTCTGGACCACGCCGGAGAGCGTCGAAGCGGGGGCGGTGTTC
GCCGAGATCGGCCCGCGCATGGCCGAGTTGAGCGGTTCCCGGCTGGCCGCGCAGCAACAGATGGAAGGCC
TCCTGGCGCCGCACCGGCCCAAGGAGCCCGCGTGGTTCCTGGCCACCGTCGGAGTCTCGCCCGACCACCA
GGGCAAGGGTCTGGGCAGCGCCGTCGTGCTCCCCGGAGTGGAGGCGGCCGAGCGCGCCGGGGTGCCCGCC
TTCCTGGAAACCTCCGCGCCCCGCAACCTCCCCTTCTACGAGCGGCTCGGCTTCACCGTCACCGCCGACG
TCGAGGTGCCCGAAGGACCGCGCACCTGGTGCATGACCCGCAAGCCCGGTGCCGAGGGCAGGGGAAGTCT
GCTAACATGCGGGGACGTGGAGGAAAATCCCGGCCCCGTGAGCGAGCTGATTAAGGAGAACATGCACATG
AAGCTGTACATGGAGGGCACCGTGAACAACCACCACTTCAAGTGCACATCCGAGGGCGAAGGCAAGCCCT
ACGAGGGCACCCAGACCATGAGAATCAAGGCGGTCGAGGGCGGCCCTCTCCCCTTCGCCTTCGACATCCT
GGCTACCAGCTTCATGTACGGCAGCAAAACCTTCATCAACCACACCCAGGGCATCCCCGACTTCTTTAAG
CAGTCCTTCCCCGAGGGCTTCACATGGGAGAGAGTCACCACATACGAGGACGGGGGCGTGCTGACCGCTA
CCCAGGACACCAGCCTCCAGGACGGCTGCCTCATCTACAACGTCAAGATCAGAGGGGTGAACTTCCCATC
CAACGGCCCTGTGATGCAGAAGAAAACACTCGGCTGGGAGGCCTCCACCGAAACCCTGTACCCCGCTGAC
GGCGGCCTGGAAGGCAGAGCCGACATGGCCCTGAAGCTCGTGGGCGGGGGCCACCTGATCTGCAACTTGA
AAACCACATACAGATCCAAGAAACCCGCTAAGAACCTCAAGATGCCCGGCGTCTACTATGTGGACAGAAG
GCTGGAAAGAATCAAGGAGGCCGACAAAGAAACCTACGTCGAGCAGCACGAGGTGGCTGTGGCCAGATAC
TGCGACCTCCCTAGCAAACTGGGGCACAGATAAGGATCCACGCGTTAAGTCGACAATCAACCTCTGGATT
ACAAAATTTGTGAAAGATTGACTGGTATTCTTAACTATGTTGCTCCTTTTACGCTATGTGGATACGCTGC
TTTAATGCCTTTGTATCATGCTATTGCTTCCCGTATGGCTTTCATTTTCTCCTCCTTGTATAAATCCTGG
TTGCTGTCTCTTTATGAGGAGTTGTGGCCCGTTGTCAGGCAACGTGGCGTGGTGTGCACTGTGTTTGCTG
ACGCAACCCCCACTGGTTGGGGCATTGCCACCACCTGTCAGCTCCTTTCCGGGACTTTCGCTTTCCCCCT
CCCTATTGCCACGGCGGAACTCAACGCCGCCTGCCTTGCCCGCTGCTGGACAGGGGCTCGGCTGTTGGGC
ACTGACAATTCCGTGGTGTTGTCGGGGAAATCATCGTCCTTTCCTTGGCTGCTCGCCTGTGTTGCCACCT
GGATTCTGCGCGGGACGTCCTTCTGCTACGTCCCTTCGGCCCTCAATCCAGCGGACCTTCCTTCCCGCGG
CCTGCTGCCGGCTCTGCGGCCTCTTCCGCGTGTTCGCCTTCGCCCTCAGACGAGTCGGATCTCCCTTTGG
GCCGCCTCCCCGCGTCGACTTTAAGACCAATGACTTACAAGGCAGCTGTAGATCTTAGCCACTTTTTAAA
AGAAAAGGGGGGACTGGAAGGGCTAATTCACTCCCAACGATGACAAGATCTGCTTTTTGCTTGTACTGGC
TCTCTCTGGTTAGACCAGATCTGAGCCTGGGAGCTCTCTGGCTAACTAGGGAACCCACTGCTTAAGCCTC
AATAAAGCTTGCCTTGAGTGCTTCAAGTAGTGTGTGCCCGTCTGTTGTGTGACTCTGGTAACTAGAGATC
CCTCAGACCCTTTTAGTCAGTGTGGAAAATCTCTAGCAGTACGTATAGTAGTTCATGTCATCTTATTATT
CAGTATTTATAACTTGCAAAGAAATGAATATCAGAGAGTGAGAGGAACTTGTTTATTGCAGCTTATAATG
GTTACAAATAAAGCAATAGCATCACAAATTTCACAAATAAAGCATTTTTTTCACTGCATTCTAGTTGTGG
TTTGTCCAAACTCATCAATGTATCTTATCATGTCTGGCTCTAGCTATCCCGCCCCTAACTCCGCCCATCC
CGCCCCTAACTCCGCCCAGTTCCGCCCATTCTCCGCCCCATGGCTGACTAATTTTTTTTATTTATGCAGA
GGCCGAGGCCGCCTCGGCCTCTGAGCTATTCCAGAAGTAGTGAGGAGGCTTTTTTGGAGGCCTAGGGACG
TACCCAATTCGCCCTATAGTGAGTCGTATTACGCGCGCTCACTGGCCGTCGTTTTACAACGTCGTGACTG
GGAAAACCCTGGCGTTACCCAACTTAATCGCCTTGCAGCACATCCCCCTTTCGCCAGCTGGCGTAATAGC
GAAGAGGCCCGCACCGATCGCCCTTCCCAACAGTTGCGCAGCCTGAATGGCGAATGGG
[124 nt withheld, positions 4189-4312]
C
[91 nt withheld, positions 4314-4404]
AGGGTGATGGTTCACGTAGTGGGCGATCGCCCTGATAGACGGTTTTTCGCCCTTTGACGTTGGAGTCCAC
GTTCTTT
[37 nt withheld, positions 4482-4518]
ACCCTATCTCGGTCTATTCTTTTGATTTATAAGGGATTTTGCCGATTTCGGCCTATTGGTTAAAAAATGA
GCTGATTTAACAAAAATTTAACGCGAATTTTAACAAAATATTAACGCTTACAATTTAGGTGGCACTTTTC
GGGGAAATGTGCGCGGAACCCCTATTTGTTTATTTTTCTAAATACATTCAAATATGTATCCGCTCATGAG
ACAATAACCCTGATAAATGCTTCAATAATATTGAAAAAGGAAGAGTATGAGTATTCAACATTTCCGTGTC
GCCCTTATTCCCTTTTTTGCGGCATTTTGCCTTCCTGTTTTTGCTCACCCAGAAACGCTGGTGAAAGTAA
AAGATGCTGAAGATCAGTTGGGTGCACGAGTGGGTTACATCGAACTGGATCTCAACAGCGGTAAGATCCT
TGAGAGTTTTCGCCCCGAAGAACGTTTTCCAATGATGAGCACTTTTAAAGTTCTGCTATGTGGCGCGGTA
TTATCCCGTATTGACGCCGGGCAAGAGCAACTCGGTCGCCGCATACACTATTCTCAGAATGACTTGGTTG
AGTACTCACCAGTCACAGAAAAGCATCTTACGGATGGCATGACAGTAAGAGAATTATGCAGTGCTGCCAT
AACCATGAGTGATAACACTGCGGCCAACTTACTTCTGACAACGATCGGAGGACCGAAGGAGCTAACCGCT
TTTTTGCACAACATGGGGGATCATGTAACTCGCCTTGATCGTTGGGAACCGGAGCTGAATGAAGCCATAC
CAAACGACGAGCGTGACACCACGATGCCTGTAGCAATGGCAACAACGTTGCGCAAACTATTAACTGGCGA
ACTACTTACTCTAGCTTCCCGGCAACAATTAATAGACTGGATGGAGGCGGATAAAGTTGCAGGACCACTT
CTGCGCTCGGCCCTTCCGGCTGGCTGGTTTATTGCTGATAAATCTGGAGCCGGTGAGCGTGGGTCCCGCG
GTATCATTGCAGCACTGGGGCCAGATGGTAAGCCCTCCCGTATCGTAGTTATCTACACGACGGGGAGTCA
GGCAACTATGGATGAACGAAATAGACAGATCGCTGAGATAGGTGCCTCACTGATTAAGCATTGGTAACTG
TCAGACCAAGTTTACTCATATATACTTTAGATTGATTTAAAACTTCATTTTTAATTTAAAAGGATCTAGG
TGAAGATCCTTTTTGATAATCTCATGACCAAAATCCCTTAACGTGAGTTTTCGTTCCACTGAGCGTCAGA
CCCCGTAGAAAAGATCAAAGGATCTTCTTGAGATCCTTTTTTTCTGCGCGTAATCTGCTGCTTGCAAACA
AAAAAACCACCGCTACCAGCGGTGGTTTGTTTGCCGGATCAAGAGCTACCAACTCTTTTTCCGAAGGTAA
CTGGCTTCAGCAGAGCGCAGATACCAAATACTGTTCTTCTAGTGTAGCCGTAGTTAGGCCACCACTTCAA
GAACTCTGTAGCACCGCCTACATACCTCGCTCTGCTAATCCTGTTACCAGTGGCTGCTGCCAGTGGCGAT
AAGTCGTGTCTTACCGGGTTGGACTCAAGACGATAGTTACCGGATAAGGCGCAGCGGTCGGGCTGAACGG
GGGGTTCGTGCACACAGCCCAGCTTGGAGCGAACGACCTACACCGAACTGAGATACCTACAGCGTGAGCT
ATGAGAAAGCGCCACGCTTCCCGAAGGGAGAAAGGCGGACAGGTATCCGGTAAGCGGCAGGGTCGGAACA
GGAGAGCGCACGAGGGAGCTTCCAGGGGGAAACGCCTGGTATCTTTATAGTCCTGTCGGGTTTCGCCACC
TCTGACTTGAGCGTCGATTTTTGTGATGCTCGTCAGGGGGGCGGAGCCTATGGAAAAACGCCAGCAACGC
GGCCTTTTTACGGTTCCTGGCCTTTTGCTGGCCTTTTGCTCACATGTTCTTTCCTGCGTTATCCCCTGAT
TCTGTGGATAACCGTATTACCGCCTTTGAGTGAGCTGATACCGCTCGCCGCAGCCGAACGACCGAGCGCA
GCGAGTCAGTGAGCGAGGAAGCGGATGAGCGCCCAATACGCAAACCGCCTCTCCCCGCGCGTTGGCCGAT
TCATTAATGCAGCTGGCACGACAGGTTTCCCGACTGGAAAGCGGGCAGTGAGCGCAACGCAATTAATGTG
AGTTAGCTCACTCATTAGGCACCCCAGGCTTTACACTTTATGCTTCCGGCTCGTATGTTGTGTGGAATTG
TGAGCGGATAACAATTTCACACAGGAAACAGCTATGACCATGATTACGCCAAGCGCGCAATTAACCCTCA
CTAAAGGGAACAAAAGCTGGAGCTGCAAGCTTAATGTAGTCTTATGCAATACTCTTGTAGTCTTGCAACA
TGGTAACGATGAGTTAGCAACATGCCTTACAAGGAGAGAAAAAGCACCGTGCATGCCGATTGGTGGAAGT
AAGGTGGTACGATCGTGCCTTATTAGGAAGGCAACAGACGGGTCTGACATGGATTGGACGAACCACTGAA
TTGCCGCATTGCAGAGATATTGTATTTAAGTGCCTAGCTCGATACATAAACGGCTCTCTCTGGTTAGACC
AGATCTGAGCCTGGGAGCTCTCTGGCTAACTAGGGAACCCACTGCTTAAGCCTCAATAAAGCTTGCCTTG
AGTGCTTCAAGTAGTGTGTGCCCGTCTGTTGTGTGACTCTGGTAACTAGAGATCCCTCAGACCCTTTTAG
TCAGTGTGGAAAATCTCTAGCAGTGGCGCCCGAACAGGGACTTGAAAGCGAAAGGGAAACCAGAGGAGCT
CTCTCGACGCAGGACTCGGCTTGCTGAAGCGCGCACGGCAAGAGGCGAGGGGCGGCGACTGGTGAGTACG
CCAAAAATTTTGACTAGCGGAGGCTAGAAGGAGAGAGATGGGTGCGAGAGCGTCAGTATTAAGCGGGGGA
GAATTAGATCGCGTTGGGAAAAAATTCGGTTAAGGCCAGGGGGAAAGAAAAAATATAAATTAAAACATAT
AGTATGGGCAAGCAGGGAGCTAGAACGATTCGCAGTTAATCCTGGCCTGTTAGAAACATCAGAAGGCTGT
AGACAAATACTGGGACAGCTACAACCATCCCTTCAGACAGGATCAGAAGAACTTAGATCATTATATAATA
CAGTAGCAACCCTCTATTGTGTGCATCAAAGGATAGAGATAAAAGACACCAAGGAAGCTTTAGACAAGAT
AGAGCAAGAGCAAAACAAAAGTAAGACCACCGCACAGCAAGCGGCCGCTGATCTTCAGACCTGGAGGAGG
AGATATGAGGGACAATTGGAGAAGTGAATTATATAAATATAAAGTAGTAAAAATTGAACCATTAGGAGTA
GCACCCACCAAGGCAAAGAGAAGAGTGGTGCAGAGAGAAAAAAGAGCAGTGGGAATAGGAGCTTTGTTCC
TTGGGTTCTTGGGAGCAGCAGGAAGCACTATGGGCGCAGCGTCAATGACGCTGACGGTACAGGCCAGACA
ATTATTGTCTGGTATAGTGCAGCAGCAGAACAATTTGCTGAGGGCTATTGAGGCGCAACAGCATCTGTTG
CAACTCACAGTCTGGGGCATCAAGCAGCTCCAGGCAAGAATCCTGGCTGTGGAAAGATACCTAAAGGATC
AACAGCTCCTGGGGATTTGGGGTTGCTCTGGAAAACTCATTTGCACCACTGCTGTGCCTTGGAATGCTAG
TTGGAGTAATAAATCTCTGGAACAGATTTGGAATCACACGACCTGGATGGAGTGGGACAGAGAAATTAAC
AATTACACAAGCTTAATACACTCCTTAATTGAAGAATCGCAAAACCAGCAAGAAAAGAATGAACAAGAAT
TATTGGAATTAGATAAATGGGCAAGTTTGTGGAATTGGTTTAACATAACAAATTGGCTGTGGTATATAAA
ATTATTCATAATGATAGTAGGAGGCTTGGTAGGTTTAAGAATAGTTTTTGCTGTACTTTCTATAGTGAAT
AGAGTTAGGCAGGGATATTCACCATTATCGTTTCAGACCCACCTCCCAACCCCGAGGGGACCCAGAGAGG
GCCTATTTCCCATGATTCCTTCATATTTGCATATACGATACAAGGCTGTTAGAGAGATAATTAGAATTAA
TTTGACTGTAAACACAAAGATATTAGTACAAAATACGTGACGTAGAAAGTAATAATTTCTTGGGTAGTTT
GCAGTTTTAAAATTATGTTTTAAAATGGACTATCATATGCTTACCGTAACTTGAAAGTATTTCGATTTCT
TGGCTTTATATATCTTGTGGAAAGGACGAAACACCGGAGACGGTTGTAAAGATATCTGAGCACACAAAAT
ACAGAATTCCATGCTAAAATATTGTTCCTGTTCCATTAACTGCGCTAAAAATAAACGTCTCTGTTTGAGA
GCTATGCTGGAAACAGCATAGCAAGTTCAAATAAGGCTAGTCCGTTATCAACTTGAAAAAGTGGCACCGA
GTCGGTGCTCGGAAAAAAAAGAAAAAAAGAAAAAAAGAAAAAAATCCATGACCAAATTGGTCCATGGATT
CACCCACCCCTTTTTATTTTTTTCACCGTGGGCAGGTGAATCGATACACCTGCATGGGCGATTCTAGAAA
GCTTGGCGTAACTAGATCTTGAGACAAATGGCAGTATTCATCCACAATTTTAAAAGAAAAGGGGGGATTG
GGGGGTACAGTGCAGGGGAAAGAATAGTAGACATAATAGCAACAGACATACAAACTAAAGAATTACAAAA
ACAAATTA
Features (pLannotate 1.2.2; 30 found; start..end, strand, type, name):
     83..149     +  CDS            small t antigen (fragment): SV40 (simian virus 40) small t antigen
    156..1334    +  promoter       EF-1α promoter: strong constitutive promoter for human elongation factor EF-1α
   1347..1943    +  CDS            PuroR (fragment): puromycin N-acetyltransferase; pac from Streptomyces; confers resistance to puromycin
   1944..1997    +  CDS            T2A: 2A peptide from Thosea asigna virus capsid protein Eukaryotic ribosomes fail to insert a peptide bond between the Gly and Pro residues, yielding separate polypeptides.
   1998..2690    +  CDS            mKate2: mKate2 is a basic (constitutively fluorescent) red fluorescent protein published in 2009, derived from Entacmaea quadricolor. It is reported to be a rapidly-maturing monomer with moderate acid sensitivity.
   2715..3303    +  misc_feature   WPRE: woodchuck hepatitis virus posttranscriptional regulatory element
   3354..3373    +  misc_feature   cPPT/CTS (fragment): central polypurine tract and central termination sequence of HIV-1
   3375..3608    +  LTR            3' LTR (ΔU3): self-inactivating 3' long terminal repeat (LTR) from HIV-1
   3686..3807    +  polyA_signal   SV40 poly(A) signal: SV40 polyadenylation signal
   3847..3982    +  rep_origin     SV40 ori: SV40 origin of replication
   4003..4021    -  promoter       T7 promoter: promoter for bacteriophage T7 RNA polymerase
   4029..4184    +  CDS            lacZα (fragment): LacZα fragment of β-galactosidase; lacZ fragment
   4189..4644    +  rep_origin     f1 ori (sequence partly withheld): f1 bacteriophage origin of replication; arrow indicates direction of (+) strand synthesis
   4670..4774    +  promoter       AmpR promoter: bla
   4775..5635    +  CDS            AmpR: β-lactamase; bla; confers resistance to ampicillin, carbenicillin, and related antibiotics
   5806..6394    +  rep_origin     ori: high-copy-number ColE1/pMB1/pBR322/pUC origin of replication
   6577..6669    +  CDS            lacI (fragment): lac repressor; lacI; The lac repressor binds to the lac operator to inhibit transcription in E. coli. This inhibition can be relieved by adding lactose or isopropyl-β-D-thiogalactopyranoside (IPTG).
   6682..6703    +  protein_bind   CAP binding site: CAP binding activates transcription in the presence of cAMP. E. coli catabolite activator protein
   6718..6748    +  promoter       lac promoter: promoter for the E. coli lac operon
   6756..6772    +  protein_bind   lac operator: The lac repressor binds to the lac operator to inhibit transcription in E. coli. This inhibition can be relieved by adding lactose or isopropyl-β-D-thiogalactopyranoside (IPTG). lac repressor encoded by lacI
   6817..6835    +  promoter       T3 promoter: promoter for bacteriophage T3 RNA polymerase
   6863..7089    +  promoter       RSV promoter: Rous sarcoma virus enhancer/promoter
   7093..7270    +  LTR            5' LTR (truncated): truncated 5' long terminal repeat (LTR) from HIV-1
   7317..7442    +  misc_feature   HIV-1 Ψ: packaging signal of human immunodeficiency virus type 1
   7426..7789    +  CDS            HIV-1 gag (fragment): gag protein from human immunodeficiency virus 1; gag
   7935..8168    +  misc_feature   RRE: The Rev response element (RRE) of HIV-1 allows for Rev-dependent mRNA export from the nucleus to the cytoplasm.
   8545..8571    +  CDS            Rev (fragment): human immunodeficiency virus 1 (HIV-1) Rev protein; rev; enhances nuclear export of unspliced and incompletely spliced viral mRNAs
   8575..8815    +  promoter       U6 promoter: RNA polymerase III promoter for human U6 snRNA
   8939..9006    +  misc_RNA       tracrRNA (fragment): trans-activating CRISPR RNA for the Streptococcus pyogenes CRISPR/Cas9 system
   9186..17      +  misc_feature   cPPT/CTS (across the origin): central polypurine tract and central termination sequence of HIV-1
