[The description below was written by a language model from this plasmid's Addgene catalogue record and pLannotate feature annotations shown in this document.]
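Description:
T cell activation (library 1) Backbone is an empty third-generation-style lentiviral guide RNA vector, derived from lentiGuide-Puro and modified to carry an mKate red fluorescent marker. It is propagated in E. coli as a high-copy plasmid through a ColE1/pUC-type origin with ampicillin selection (AmpR). The bacterial portion also retains an f1 origin, lac regulatory remnants and T7/T3 promoters, and an SV40 origin and SV40 poly(A) signal lie downstream of the viral cassette. The record lists no insert. It serves as the recipient vector for an immune-focused guide library.

The viral genome is transcribed from an RSV promoter fused to a truncated HIV-1 5' LTR. This is followed by the Ψ packaging signal with a partial gag sequence, the RRE for Rev-dependent nuclear export, and a cPPT/CTS. It ends in a ΔU3 self-inactivating 3' LTR, so the integrated provirus lacks LTR promoter activity. Two expression units sit inside this frame. A human U6 Pol III promoter is positioned upstream of a sequence annotated as a fragment of the S. pyogenes tracrRNA, which forms the guide RNA scaffold. The gap between them presumably holds the cloning region for guide sequences, although the feature table does not annotate it. Downstream, an EF-1α promoter drives puromycin N-acetyltransferase linked through a T2A peptide to mKate2. Transduced cells can therefore be both drug-selected and tracked by red fluorescence from a single transcript, which is stabilised by a WPRE.

No Cas9 is encoded, so the nuclease must be supplied separately. According to the record, the vector is intended for in vitro CRISPR screening of Jurkat T cell activation, in work developing an in-library ligation approach for high-order guide RNA combinations.
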