Addgene plasmid #192364: T cell activation (library 1) Backbone
Purpose: (Empty Backbone) Plasmid vector for in vitro Jurkat activation screening (for immune library)
Depositing lab: Lijia Ma. Depositing organization: Westlake University. Publication: An in-library ligation strategy and its application in CRISPR/Cas9 screening of high-order gRNA combinations. Lu Z, Ni K, Wang Y, Zhou Y, Li Y, Yan J, Song Q, Liu M, Xu Y, Yu Z, Guo T, Ma L. Nucleic Acids Res. 2022 Jun 24;50(11):6575-6586. doi: 10.1093/nar/gkac458. PubMed 35670669.
Backbone
  Vector backbone: modified lentiGuide Puro backbone (Addgene plasmid # 52963) with mKate
  Vector type: Lentiviral
Growth in bacteria
  Bacterial resistance: Ampicillin, 100 μg/mL
  Growth temperature: 37°C
  Growth strain: NEB Stable
  Copy number: High Copy
Gene/Insert
  Gene/Insert name: None
Terms and licenses: Academic/Nonprofit Terms; Industry Terms: Not Available to Industry
How to cite: T cell activation (library 1) Backbone was a gift from Lijia Ma (Addgene plasmid # 192364 ; http://n2t.net/addgene:192364 ; RRID:Addgene_192364)
